>Addgene plasmid #84227 | Osa-pCAMBIA-1301-STTM535 | depositor partial sequence | sequence record 160775 | Backbone sequence
GATCTGAGGGTAAATTTCTAGTTTTTCTCCTTCATTTTCTTGGTTAGGACCCTTTTCTCTTTTTATTTTT
TTGAGCTTTGATCTTTCTTTAAACTGATCTATTTTTTAATTGATTGGTTATGGTGTAAATATTACATAGC
TTTAACTGATAATCTGATTACTTTATTTCGTGTGTCTATGATGATGATGATAGTTACAGAACCGACGACT
CGTCCGTCCTGTAGAAACCCCAACCCGTGAAATCAAAAAACTCGACGGCCTGTGGGCATTCAGTCTGGAT
CGCGAAAACTGTGGAATTGATCAGCGTTGGTGGGAAAGCGCGTTACAAGAAAGCCGGGCAATTGCTGTGC
CAGGCAGTTTTAACGATCAGTTCGCCGATGCAGATATTCGTAATTATGCGGGCAACGTCTGGTATCAGCG
CGAAGTCTTTATACCGAAAGGTTGGGCAGGCCAGCGTATCGTGCTGCGTTTCGATGCGGTCACTCATTAC
GGCAAAGTGTGGGTCAATAATCAGGAAGTGATGGAGCATCAGGGCGGCTATACGCCATTTGAAGCCGATG
TCACGCCGTATGTTATTGCCGGGAAAAGTGTACGTATCACCGTTTGTGTGAACAACGAACTGAACTGGCA
GACTATCCCGCCGGGAATGGTGATTACCGACGAAAACGGCAAGAAAAAGCAGTCTTACTTCCATGATTTC
TTTAACTATGCCGGAATCCATCGCAGCGTAATGCTCTACACCACGCCGAACACCTGGGTGGACGATATCA
CCGTGGTGACGCATGTCGCGCAAGACTGTAACCACGCGTCTGTTGACTGGCAGGTGGTGGCCAATGGTGA
TGTCAGCGTTGAACTGCGTGATGCGGATCAACAGGTGGTTGCAACTGGACAAGGCACTAGCGGGACTTTG
CAAGTGGTGAATCCGCACCTCTGGCAACCGGGTGAAGGTTATCTCTATGAACTCGAAGTCACAGCCAAAA
GCCAGACAGAGTCTGATATCTACCCGCTTCGCGTCGGCATCCGGTCAGTGGCAGTGAAGGGCCAACAGTT
CCTGATTAACCACAAACCGTTCTACTTTACTGGCTTTGGTCGTCATGAAGATGCGGACTTACGTGGCAAA
GGATTCGATAACGTGCTGATGGTGCACGACCACGCATTAATGGACTGGATTGGGGCCAACTCCTACCGTA
CCTCGCATTACCCTTACGCTGAAGAGATGCTCGACTGGGCAGATGAACATGGCATCGTGGTGATTGATGA
AACTGCTGCTGTCGGCTTTCAGCTGTCTTTAGGCATTGGTTTCGAAGCGGGCAACAAGCCGAAAGAACTG
TACAGCGAAGAGGCAGTCAACGGGGAAACTCAGCAAGCGCACTTACAGGCGATTAAAGAGCTGATAGCGC
GTGACAAAAACCACCCAAGCGTGGTGATGTGGAGTATTGCCAACGAACCGGATACCCGTCCGCAAGGTGC
ACGGGAATATTTCGCGCCACTGGCGGAAGCAACGCGTAAACTCGACCCGACGCGTCCGATCACCTGCGTC
AATGTAATGTTCTGCGACGCTCACACCGATACCATCAGCGATCTCTTTGATGTGCTGTGCCTGAACCGTT
ATTACGGATGGTATGTCCAAAGCGGCGATTTGGAAACGGCAGAGAAGGTACTGGAAAAAGAACTTCTGGC
CTGGCAGGAGAAACTGCATCAGCCGATTATCATCACCGAATACGGCGTGGATACGTTAGCCGGGCTGCAC
TCAATGTACACCGACATGTGGAGTGAAGAGTATCAGTGTGCATGGCTGGATATGTATCACCGCGTCTTTG
ATCGCGTCAGCGCCGTCGTCGGTGAACAGGTATGGAATTTCGCCGATTTTGCGACCTCGCAAGGCATATT
GCGCGTTGGCGGTAACAAGAAAGGGATCTTCACTCGCGACCGCAAACCGAAGTCGGCGGCTTTTCTGCTG
CAAAAACGCTGGACTGGCATGAACTTCGGTGAAAAACCGCAGCAGGGAGGCAAACAAGCTAGCCACCACC
ACCACCACCACGTGTGAATTACAGGTGACCAGCTCGAATTTCCCCGATCGTTCAAACATTTGGCAATAAA
GTTTCTTAAGATTGAATCCTGTTGCCGGTCTTGCGATGATTATCATATAATTTCTGTTGAATTACGTTAA
GCATGTAATAATTAACATGTAATGCATGACGTTATTTATGAGATGGGTTTTTATGATTAGAGTCCCGCAA
TTATACATTTAATACGCGATAGAAAACAAAATATAGCGCGCAAACTAGGATAAATTATCGCGCGCGGTGT
CATCTATGTTACTAGATCGGGAATTAAACTATCAGTGTTTGACAGGATATATTGGCGGGTAAACCTAAGA
GAAAAGAGCGTTTATTAGAATAACGGATATTTAAAAGGGCGTGAAAAGGTTTATCCGTTCGTCCATTTGT
ATGTGCATGCCAACCACAGGGTTCCCCTCGGGATCAAAGTACTTTGATCCAACCCCTCCGCTGCTATAGT
GCAGTCGGCTTCTGACGTTCAGTGCAGCCGTCTTCTGAAAACGACATGTCGCACAAGTCCTAAGTTACGC
GACAGGCTGCCGCCCTGCCCTTTTCCTGGCGTTTTCTTGTCGCGTGTTTTAGTCGCATAAAGTAGAATAC
TTGCGACTAGAACCGGAGACATTACGCCATGAACAAGAGCGCCGCCGCTGGCCTGCTGGGCTATGCCCGC
GTCAGCACCGACGACCAGGACTTGACCAACCAACGGGCCGAACTGCACGCGGCCGGCTGCACCAAGCTGT
TTTCCGAGAAGATCACCGGCACCAGGCGCGACCGCCCGGAGCTGGCCAGGATGCTTGACCACCTACGCCC
TGGCGACGTTGTGACAGTGACCAGGCTAGACCGCCTGGCCCGCAGCACCCGCGACCTACTGGACATTGCC
GAGCGCATCCAGGAGGCCGGCGCGGGCCTGCGTAGCCTGGCAGAGCCGTGGGCCGACACCACCACGCCGG
CCGGCCGCATGGTGTTGACCGTGTTCGCCGGCATTGCCGAGTTCGAGCGTTCCCTAATCATCGACCGCAC
CCGGAGCGGGCGCGAGGCCGCCAAGGCCCGAGGCGTGAAGTTTGGCCCCCGCCCTACCCTCACCCCGGCA
CAGATCGCGCACGCCCGCGAGCTGATCGACCAGGAAGGCCGCACCGTGAAAGAGGCGGCTGCACTGCTTG
GCGTGCATCGCTCGACCCTGTACCGCGCACTTGAGCGCAGCGAGGAAGTGACGCCCACCGAGGCCAGGCG
GCGCGGTGCCTTCCGTGAGGACGCATTGACCGAGGCCGACGCCCTGGCGGCCGCCGAGAATGAACGCCAA
GAGGAACAAGCATGAAACCGCACCAGGACGGCCAGGACGAACCGTTTTTCATTACCGAAGAGATCGAGGC
GGAGATGATCGCGGCCGGGTACGTGTTCGAGCCGCCCGCGCACGTCTCAACCGTGCGGCTGCATGAAATC
CTGGCCGGTTTGTCTGATGCCAAGCTGGCGGCCTGGCCGGCCAGCTTGGCCGCTGAAGAAACCGAGCGCC
GCCGTCTAAAAAGGTGATGTGTATTTGAGTAAAACAGCTTGCGTCATGCGGTCGCTGCGTATATGATGCG
ATGAGTAAATAAACAAATACGCAAGGGGAACGCATGAAGGTTATCGCTGTACTTAACCAGAAAGGCGGGT
CAGGCAAGACGACCATCGCAACCCATCTAGCCCGCGCCCTGCAACTCGCCGGGGCCGATGTTCTGTTAGT
CGATTCCGATCCCCAGGGCAGTGCCCGCGATTGGGCGGCCGTGCGGGAAGATCAACCGCTAACCGTTGTC
GGCATCGACCGCCCGACGATTGACCGCGACGTGAAGGCCATCGGCCGGCGCGACTTCGTAGTGATCGACG
GAGCGCCCCAGGCGGCGGACTTGGCTGTGTCCGCGATCAAGGCAGCCGACTTCGTGCTGATTCCGGTGCA
GCCAAGCCCTTACGACATATGGGCCACCGCCGACCTGGTGGAGCTGGTTAAGCAGCGCATTGAGGTCACG
GATGGAAGGCTACAAGCGGCCTTTGTCGTGTCGCGGGCGATCAAAGGCACGCGCATCGGCGGTGAGGTTG
CCGAGGCGCTGGCCGGGTACGAGCTGCCCATTCTTGAGTCCCGTATCACGCAGCGCGTGAGCTACCCAGG
CACTGCCGCCGCCGGCACAACCGTTCTTGAATCAGAACCCGAGGGCGACGCTGCCCGCGAGGTCCAGGCG
CTGGCCGCTGAAATTAAATCAAAACTCATTTGAGTTAATGAGGTAAAGAGAAAATGAGCAAAAGCACAAA
CACGCTAAGTGCCGGCCGTCCGAGCGCACGCAGCAGCAAGGCTGCAACGTTGGCCAGCCTGGCAGACACG
CCAGCCATGAAGCGGGTCAACTTTCAGTTGCCGGCGGAGGATCACACCAAGCTGAAGATGTACGCGGTAC
GCCAAGGCAAGACCATTACCGAGCTGCTATCTGAATACATCGCGCAGCTACCAGAGTAAATGAGCAAATG
AATAAATGAGTAGATGAATTTTAGCGGCTAAAGGAGGCGGCATGGAAAATCAAGAACAACCAGGCACCGA
CGCCGTGGAATGCCCCATGTGTGGAGGAACGGGCGGTTGGCCAGGCGTAAGCGGCTGGGTTGTCTGCCGG
CCCTGCAATGGCACTGGAACCCCCAAGCCCGAGGAATCGGCGTGAGCGGTCGCAAACCATCCGGCCCGGT
ACAAATCGGCGCGGCGCTGGGTGATGACCTGGTGGAGAAGTTGAAGGCCGCGCAGGCCGCCCAGCGGCAA
CGCATCGAGGCAGAAGCACGCCCCGGTGAATCGTGGCAAGCGGCCGCTGATCGAATCCGCAAAGAATCCC
GGCAACCGCCGGCAGCCGGTGCGCCGTCGATTAGGAAGCCGCCCAAGGGCGACGAGCAACCAGATTTTTT
CGTTCCGATGCTCTATGACGTGGGCACCCGCGATAGTCGCAGCATCATGGACGTGGCCGTTTTCCGTCTG
TCGAAGCGTGACCGACGAGCTGGCGAGGTGATCCGCTACGAGCTTCCAGACGGGCACGTAGAGGTTTCCG
CAGGGCCGGCCGGCATGGCCAGTGTGTGGGATTACGACCTGGTACTGATGGCGGTTTCCCATCTAACCGA
ATCCATGAACCGATACCGGGAAGGGAAGGGAGACAAGCCCGGCCGCGTGTTCCGTCCACACGTTGCGGAC
GTACTCAAGTTCTGCCGGCGAGCCGATGGCGGAAAGCAGAAAGACGACCTGGTAGAAACCTGCATTCGGT
TAAACACCACGCACGTTGCCATGCAGCGTACGAAGAAGGCCAAGAACGGCCGCCTGGTGACGGTATCCGA
GGGTGAAGCCTTGATTAGCCGCTACAAGATCGTAAAGAGCGAAACCGGGCGGCCGGAGTACATCGAGATC
GAGCTAGCTGATTGGATGTACCGCGAGATCACAGAAGGCAAGAACCCGGACGTGCTGACGGTTCACCCCG
ATTACTTTTTGATCGATCCCGGCATCGGCCGTTTTCTCTACCGCCTGGCACGCCGCGCCGCAGGCAAGGC
AGAAGCCAGATGGTTGTTCAAGACGATCTACGAACGCAGTGGCAGCGCCGGAGAGTTCAAGAAGTTCTGT
TTCACCGTGCGCAAGCTGATCGGGTCAAATGACCTGCCGGAGTACGATTTGAAGGAGGAGGCGGGGCAGG
CTGGCCCGATCCTAGTCATGCGCTACCGCAACCTGATCGAGGGCGAAGCATCCGCCGGTTCCTAATGTAC
GGAGCAGATGCTAGGGCAAATTGCCCTAGCAGGGGAAAAAGGTCGAAAAGGTCTCTTTCCTGTGGATAGC
ACGTACATTGGGAACCCAAAGCCGTACATTGGGAACCGGAACCCGTACATTGGGAACCCAAAGCCGTACA
TTGGGAACCGGTCACACATGTAAGTGACTGATATAAAAGAGAAAAAAGGCGATTTTTCCGCCTAAAACTC
TTTAAAACTTATTAAAACTCTTAAAACCCGCCTGGCCTGTGCATAACTGTCTGGCCAGCGCACAGCCGAA
GAGCTGCAAAAAGCGCCTACCCTTCGGTCGCTGCGCTCCCTACGCCCCGCCGCTTCGCGTCGGCCTATCG
CGGCCGCTGGCCGCTCAAAAATGGCTGGCCTACGGCCAGGCAATCTACCAGGGCGCGGACAAGCCGCGCC
GTCGCCACTCGACCGCCGGCGCCCACATCAAGGCACCCTGCCTCGCGCGTTTCGGTGATGACGGTGAAAA
CCTCTGACACATGCAGCTCCCGGAGACGGTCACAGCTTGTCTGTAAGCGGATGCCGGGAGCAGACAAGCC
CGTCAGGGCGCGTCAGCGGGTGTTGGCGGGTGTCGGGGCGCAGCCATGACCCAGTCACGTAGCGATAGCG
GAGTGTATACTGGCTTAACTATGCGGCATCAGAGCAGATTGTACTGAGAGTGCACCATATGCGGTGTGAA
ATACCGCACAGATGCGTAAGGAGAAAATACCGCATCAGGCGCTCTTCCGCTTCCTCGCTCACTGACTCGC
TGCGCTCGGTCGTTCGGCTGCGGCGAGCGGTATCAGCTCACTCAAAGGCGGTAATACGGTTATCCACAGA
ATCAGGGGATAACGCAGGAAAGAACATGTGAGCAAAAGGCCAGCAAAAGGCCAGGAACCGTAAAAAGGCC
GCGTTGCTGGCGTTTTTCCATAGGCTCCGCCCCCCTGACGAGCATCACAAAAATCGACGCTCAAGTCAGA
GGTGGCGAAACCCGACAGGACTATAAAGATACCAGGCGTTTCCCCCTGGAAGCTCCCTCGTGCGCTCTCC
TGTTCCGACCCTGCCGCTTACCGGATACCTGTCCGCCTTTCTCCCTTCGGGAAGCGTGGCGCTTTCTCAT
AGCTCACGCTGTAGGTATCTCAGTTCGGTGTAGGTCGTTCGCTCCAAGCTGGGCTGTGTGCACGAACCCC
CCGTTCAGCCCGACCGCTGCGCCTTATCCGGTAACTATCGTCTTGAGTCCAACCCGGTAAGACACGACTT
ATCGCCACTGGCAGCAGCCACTGGTAACAGGATTAGCAGAGCGAGGTATGTAGGCGGTGCTACAGAGTTC
TTGAAGTGGTGGCCTAACTACGGCTACACTAGAAGGACAGTATTTGGTATCTGCGCTCTGCTGAAGCCAG
TTACCTTCGGAAAAAGAGTTGGTAGCTCTTGATCCGGCAAACAAACCACCGCTGGTAGCGGTGGTTTTTT
TGTTTGCAAGCAGCAGATTACGCGCAGAAAAAAAGGATCTCAAGAAGATCCTTTGATCTTTTCTACGGGG
TCTGACGCTCAGTGGAACGAAAACTCACGTTAAGGGATTTTGGTCATGCATTCTAGGTACTAAAACAATT
CATCCAGTAAAATATAATATTTTATTTTCTCCCAATCAGGCTTGATCCCCAGTAAGTCAAAAAATAGCTC
GACATACTGTTCTTCCCCGATATCCTCCCTGATCGACCGGACGCAGAAGGCAATGTCATACCACTTGTCC
GCCCTGCCGCTTCTCCCAAGATCAATAAAGCCACTTACTTTGCCATCTTTCACAAAGATGTTGCTGTCTC
CCAGGTCGCCGTGGGAAAAGACAAGTTCCTCTTCGGGCTTTTCCGTCTTTAAAAAATCATACAGCTCGCG
CGGATCTTTAAATGGAGTGTCTTCTTCCCAGTTTTCGCAATCCACATCGGCCAGATCGTTATTCAGTAAG
TAATCCAATTCGGCTAAGCGGCTGTCTAAGCTATTCGTATAGGGACAATCCGATATGTCGATGGAGTGAA
AGAGCCTGATGCACTCCGCATACAGCTCGATAATCTTTTCAGGGCTTTGTTCATCTTCATACTCTTCCGA
GCAAAGGACGCCATCGGCCTCACTCATGAGCAGATTGCTCCAGCCATCATGCCGTTCAAAGTGCAGGACC
TTTGGAACAGGCAGCTTTCCTTCCAGCCATAGCATCATGTCCTTTTCCCGTTCCACATCATAGGTGGTCC
CTTTATACCGGCTGTCCGTCATTTTTAAATATAGGTTTTCATTTTCTCCCACCAGCTTATATACCTTAGC
AGGAGACATTCCTTCCGTATCTTTTACGCAGCGGTATTTTTCGATCAGTTTTTTCAATTCCGGTGATATT
CTCATTTTAGCCATTTATTATTTCCTTCCTCTTTTCTACAGTATTTAAAGATACCCCAAGAAGCTAATTA
TAACAAGACGAACTCCAATTCACTGTTCCTTGCATTCTAAAACCTTAAATACCAGAAAACAGCTTTTTCA
AAGTTGTTTTCAAAGTTGGCGTATAACATAGTATCGACGGAGCCGATTTTGAAACCGCGGTGATCACAGG
CAGCAACGCTCTGTCATCGTTACAATCAACATGCTACCCTCCGCGAGATCATCCGTGTTTCAAACCCGGC
AGCTTAGTTGCCGTTCTTCCGAATAGCATCGGTAACATGAGCAAAGTCTGCCGCCTTACAACGGCTCTCC
CGCTGACGCCGTCCCGGACTGATGGGCTGCCTGTATCGAGTGGTGATTTTGTGCCGAGCTGCCGGTCGGG
GAGCTGTTGGCTGGCTGGTGGCAGGATATATTGTGGTGTAAACAAATTGACGCTTAGACAACTTAATAAC
ACATTGCGGACGTTTTTAATGTACTGAATTAACGCCGAATTAATTCGGGGGATCTGGATTTTAGTACTGG
ATTTTGGTTTTAGGAATTAGAAATTTTATTGATAGAAGTATTTTACAAATACAAATACATACTAAGGGTT
TCTTATATGCTCAACACATGAGCGAAACCCTATAGGAACCCTAATTCCCTTATCTGGGAACTACTCACAC
ATTATTATGGAGAAACTCGAGCTTGTCGATCGACAGATCCGGTCGGCATCTACTCTATTTCTTTGCCCTC
GGACGAGTGCTGGGGCGTCGGTTTCCACTATCGGCGAGTACTTCTACACAGCCATCGGTCCAGACGGCCG
CGCTTCTGCGGGCGATTTGTGTACGCCCGACAGTCCCGGCTCCGGATCGGACGATTGCGTCGCATCGACC
CTGCGCCCAAGCTGCATCATCGAAATTGCCGTCAACCAAGCTCTGATAGAGTTGGTCAAGACCAATGCGG
AGCATATACGCCCGGAGTCGTGGCGATCCTGCAAGCTCCGGATGCCTCCGCTCGAAGTAGCGCGTCTGCT
GCTCCATACAAGCCAACCACGGCCTCCAGAAGAAGATGTTGGCGACCTCGTATTGGGAATCCCCGAACAT
CGCCTCGCTCCAGTCAATGACCGCTGTTATGCGGCCATTGTCCGTCAGGACATTGTTGGAGCCGAAATCC
GCGTGCACGAGGTGCCGGACTTCGGGGCAGTCCTCGGCCCAAAGCATCAGCTCATCGAGAGCCTGCGCGA
CGGACGCACTGACGGTGTCGTCCATCACAGTTTGCCAGTGATACACATGGGGATCAGCAATCGCGCATAT
GAAATCACGCCATGTAGTGTATTGACCGATTCCTTGCGGTCCGAATGGGCCGAACCCGCTCGTCTGGCTA
AGATCGGCCGCAGCGATCGCATCCATAGCCTCCGCGACCGGTTGTAGAACAGCGGGCAGTTCGGTTTCAG
GCAGGTCTTGCAACGTGACACCCTGTGCACGGCGGGAGATGCAATAGGTCAGGCTCTCGCTAAACTCCCC
AATGTCAAGCACTTCCGGAATCGGGAGCGCGGCCGATGCAAAGTGCCGATAAACATAACGATCTTTGTAG
AAACCATCGGCGCAGCTATTTACCCGCAGGACATATCCACGCCCTCCTACATCGAAGCTGAAAGCACGAG
ATTCTTCGCCCTCCGAGAGCTGCATCAGGTCGGAGACGCTGTCGAACTTTTCGATCAGAAACTTCTCGAC
AGACGTCGCGGTGAGTTCAGGCTTTTTCATATCTCATTGCCCCCCGGGATCTGCGAAAGCTCGAGAGAGA
TAGATTTGTAGAGAGAGACTGGTGATTTCAGCGTGTCCTCTCCAAATGAAATGAACTTCCTTATATAGAG
GAAGGTCTTGCGAAGGATAGTGGGATTGTGCGTCATCCCTTACGTCAGTGGAGATATCACATCAATCCAC
TTGCTTTGAAGACGTGGTTGGAACGTCTTCTTTTTCCACGATGCTCCTCGTGGGTGGGGGTCCATCTTTG
GGACCACTGTCGGCAGAGGCATCTTGAACGATAGCCTTTCCTTTATCGCAATGATGGCATTTGTAGGTGC
CACCTTCCTTTTCTACTGTCCTTTTGATGAAGTGACAGATAGCTGGGCAATGGAATCCGAGGAGGTTTCC
CGATATTACCCTTTGTTGAAAAGTCTCAATAGCCCTTTGGTCTTCTGAGACTGTATCTTTGATATTCTTG
GAGTAGACGAGAGTGTCGTGCTCCACCATGTTATCACATCAATCCACTTGCTTTGAAGACGTGGTTGGAA
CGTCTTCTTTTTCCACGATGCTCCTCGTGGGTGGGGGTCCATCTTTGGGACCACTGTCGGCAGAGGCATC
TTGAACGATAGCCTTTCCTTTATCGCAATGATGGCATTTGTAGGTGCCACCTTCCTTTTCTACTGTCCTT
TTGATGAAGTGACAGATAGCTGGGCAATGGAATCCGAGGAGGTTTCCCGATATTACCCTTTGTTGAAAAG
TCTCAATAGCCCTTTGGTCTTCTGAGACTGTATCTTTGATATTCTTGGAGTAGACGAGAGTGTCGTGCTC
CACCATGTTGGCAAGCTGCTCTAGCCAATACGCAAACCGCCTCTCCCCGCGCGTTGGCCGATTCATTAAT
GCAGCTGGCACGACAGGTTTCCCGACTGGAAAGCGGGCAGTGAGCGCAACGCAATTAATGTGAGTTAGCT
CACTCATTAGGCACCCCAGGCTTTACACTTTATGCTTCCGGCTCGTATGTTGTGTGGAATTGTGAGCGGA
TAACAATTTCACACAGGAAACAGCTATGACCATGATTACGAATTCGAGCTCGGTACCCGGGGATCCTCTA
GAGTCGACCTGCAGGCATGCAAGCTTGGCACTGGCCGTCGTTTTACAACGTCGTGACTGGGAAAACCCTG
GCGTTACCCAACTTAATCGCCTTGCAGCACATCCCCCTTTCGCCAGCTGGCGTAATAGCGAAGAGGCCCG
CACCGATCGCCCTTCCCAACAGTTGCGCAGCCTGAATGGCGAATGCTAGAGCAGCTTGAGCTTGGATCAG
ATTGTCGTTTCCCGCCTTCAGTTTAGCTTCATGGAGTCAAAGATTCAAATAGAGGACCTAACAGAACTCG
CCGTAAAGACTGGCGAACAGTTCATACAGAGTCTCTTACGACTCAATGACAAGAAGAAAATCTTCGTCAA
CATGGTGGAGCACGACACACTTGTCTACTCCAAAAATATCAAAGATACAGTCTCAGAAGACCAAAGGGCA
ATTGAGACTTTTCAACAAAGGGTAATATCCGGAAACCTCCTCGGATTCCATTGCCCAGCTATCTGTCACT
TTATTGTGAAGATAGTGGAAAAGGAAGGTGGCTCCTACAAATGCCATCATTGCGATAAAGGAAAGGCCAT
CGTTGAAGATGCCTCTGCCGACAGTGGTCCCAAAGATGGACCCCCACCCACGAGGAGCATCGTGGAAAAA
GAAGACGTTCCAACCACGTCTTCAAAGCAAGTGGATTGATGTGATATCTCCACTGACGTAAGGGATGACG
CACAATCCCACTATCCTTCGCAAGACCCTTCCTCTATATAAGGAAGTTCATTTCATTTGGAGAGAACACG
GGGGACTCTTGACCATGGTA
