>Addgene plasmid #84227 | Osa-pCAMBIA-1301-STTM535 | addgene partial sequence | sequence record 174378 | Addgene Partial NGS Result
CCTCGTGGGTGGGGGTCCATCTTTGGGACCACTGTCGGCAGAGGCATCTTGAACGATAGCCTTTCCTTTA
TCGCAATGATGGCATTTGTAGGTGCCACCTTCCTTTTCTACTGTCCTTTTGATGAAGTGACAGATAGCTG
GGCAATGGAATCCGAGGAGGTTTCCCGATATTACCCTTTGTTGAAAAGTCTCAATAGCCCTTTGGTCTTC
TGAGACTGTATCTTTGATATTCTTGGAGTAGACGAGAGTGTCGTGCTCCACCATGTTCACATCAATCCAC
TTGCTTTGAAGACGTGGTTGGAACGTCTTCTTTTTCCACGATGCTCCTCGTGGGTGGGGGTCCATCTTTG
GGACCACTGTCGGCAGAGGCATCTTGAACGATAGCCTTTCCTTTATCGCAATGATGGCATTTGTAGGTGC
CACCTTCCTTTTCTACTGTCCTTTTGATGAAGTGACAGATAGCTGGGCAATGGAATCCGAGGAGGTTTCC
CGATATTACCCTTTGTTGAAAAGTCTCAATAGCCCTTTGGTCTTCTGAGACTGTATCTTTGATATTCTTG
GAGTAGACGAGAGTGTCGTGCTCCACCATGTTGGCAAGCTGCTCTAGCCAATACGCAAACCGCCTCTCCC
CGCGCGTTGGCCGATTCATTAATGCAGCTGGCACGACAGGTTTCCCGACTGGAAAGCGGGCAGTGAGCGC
AACGCAATTAATGTGAGTTAGCTCACTCATTAGGCACCCCAGGCTTTACACTTTATGCTTCCGGCTCGTA
TGTTGTGTGGAATTGTGAGCGGATAACAATTTCACACAGGAAACAGCTATGACATGATTACGAATTCGAG
CTCGGTACCCGGGGATCCTCTAGCTAGATTAATTAAGTTTGCAACAGCAGATTACGCGCAGAAAAAAAGG
ATCTCAAGGAGATCCTTTGGATCACAAAAAAAAGCCCGCTCATTAGGCGGGTTAAATTCCCGGGTACTGC
AGCCGATTCATTAATGCAGGTTAACCTGGCTTATCGAAATTAATACGACTCACTATAGGGAGACCGGTAG
ATCTGATCCCTACTCCAAAAATGTCAAAGATACAGTCTCAGAAGACCAAAGGGCTATTGAGACTTTTCAA
CAAAGGGTAATTTCGGGAAACCTCCTCGGATTCCATTGCCCAGCTATCTGTCACYTCATCGAAAGGACAG
TRGAAAAGGAAGGTGGCTCCTACAAATGCCATCATYGCGATAAAGGAAAGGCTATCATTCAAGATGCCTC
TGCCGACAGTGGTCCCAAAGATGGACCCCCACCCACGAGGAGCATCGTGGAAAAAGAAGACGTTCCAACC
ACGTCTTCAAAGCAAGTGGATTGATGTGACATCTCCACTGACATAAGGGATGACGCACAACCCCACTATC
CTTCGCAAGACCCTTCCTCTATATAAGGAAGTTCATTTCATTTGGAGAGGACAGCCCAAGCTTGGTACCG
CGTGCTCTCTCTACTCGTTGTCAGTTGTTGTTGTTATGGTCTAATTTAAATATGGTCTAAAGAAGAAGAA
TGCGTGCTCTCTCTACTCGTTGTCAGGATCCACTAGTGAATTCGGTACGCTGAAATCACCGGTCTCTCTC
TACAAATCTATCTCTCTCTATTTTCTCCATAAATAATGTGTGAGTAGTTTCCCGATAAGGGAAATTAGGG
TTCTTATAGGGTTTCGCTCATGTGTTGAGCATATAAGAGACCCTTAGTATGTATTTGTATTTGTAAAATA
CTTCTATCAATAAAATTTCTAATTCCTAAAACCAAAATCCAGTACTAAAATCCAGATCTCCTAAAGTCCC
TATAGATCTTTGTCGTGAATATAAACCAGACACGAGACGACTAGACCTGGAGCCCAGACGCCGTTCGAAG
CTAGAAGTACCGCTTAGGCAGGAGGCCGTTAGGGAAAAGATGCTAAGGCAGGGTTGGTTACGTTGACTCC
CCCGTAGGTTTGGTTTAAATATGATGAAGTGGACGGAAGGAAGGAGGAAGACAAGGAAGGATAAGGTTGC
AGGCCCTGTGCAAGGTAAGAAGATGGAAATTTGATAGAGGTACGCTACTATACTTATACTATACGCTAAG
GGAATGATTGTATTTATACCCTATACCCCCTAATAACCCCTTATCAATTTAAGAAATAATCCGCATAAGC
CCCCGCTTAAAAATTGGTATCAGAGCCATGAATAGGTCTATGACCAAAACTCAAGAGGATAAAACCTCAC
CAAAATACGAAAGAGTCCTTAACTCTAAAGATAAAAGATCTTTCAAGATCAAAACTAGTTCCCTCACACC
GGTGACGGGGATCGCATGCGACCTCTAGACCATCACATTGGAGCTTCAGCTGCTCGAGTTCTATAGTGTC
ACCTAAATCGTATGTGTATGATACATAAGGTTATGTATTAATTGTAGCCGCGTTCTAACGTCGACAGGCC
TGTACCAATTACGCCCCGCCCTGCCACTCATCGCAGTACTGTTGTAATTCATTAAGCATTCTGCCGACAT
GGAAGCCATCACAAACGGCATGATGAACCTGAATCGCCAGCGGCATCAGCACCTTGTCGCCTTGCGTATA
ATATTTGCCCATGGTGAAAACGGGGGCGAAGAAGTTGTCCATATTGGCCACGTTTAAATCAAAACTGGTG
AAACTCACCCAGGGATTGGCTGAGACGAAAAACATATTCTCAATAAACCCTTTAGGGAAATAGGCCAGGT
TTTCACCGTAACACGCCACATCTTGCGAATATATGTGTAGAAACTGCCGGAAATCGTCGTGGTATTCACT
CCAGAGCGATGAAAACGTTTCAGTTTGCTCATGGAAAACGGTGTAACAAGGGTGAACACTATCCCATATT
ACCAGCTCACCGTCTTTCATTGCCATACGGAACTCCGGATGAGCATTCATCAGGCGGGCAAGAATGTGAA
TAAAGGCCGGATAAAACTTGTGCTTATTTTTCTTTACGGTCTTTAAAAAGGCCGTAATATCCAGCTGAAC
GGTCTGGTTATAGGTACATTGAGCAACTGACTGAAATGCCTCAAAATGTTCTTTACGATGCCATTGGGAT
ATATCAACGGTGGTATATCCAGTGATTTCTTTCTCCATTTTAGCTTCCTTAGCTCCTGAAAATCTCGATA
ACTCATTAAAACTTATCGATGATAAGCTGTCAAACATGAGAATTTAGCCCGCCTAATGAGCGGGCTTTTT
GCTGTGATCCGCGTTGCTGGCGTTTTTCCATAGGCTCCGCCCCCCTGACGAGCATCACAAAAATCGACGC
TCAAGTCAGAGGTGGCGAAACCCGACAGGACTATAAAGATACCAGGCGTTTCCCCCCTGGAAGCTCCCTC
GTGCGCTCTCCTGTTCCGACCCTGCCGCTTACCGGATACCTGTCCGCCTTTCTTAATTAACTGCAGGCAT
GCAAGCTTGGCACTGGCCGTCGTTTTACAACGTCGTGACTGGGAAAACCCTGGCGTTACCCAACTTAATC
GCCTTGCAGCACATCCCCCTTTCGCCAGCTGGCGTAATAGCGAAGAGGCCCGCACCGATCGCCCTTCCCA
ACAGTTGCGCAGCCTGAATGGCGAATGCTAGAGCAGCTTGAGCTTGGATCAGATTGTCGTTTCCCGCCTT
CAGTTTAGCTTCATGGAGTCAAAGATTCAAATAGAGGACCTAACAGAACTCGCCGTAAAGACTGGCGAAC
AGTTCATACAGAGTCTCTTACGACTCAATGACAAGAAGAAAATCTTCGTCAACATGGTGGAGCACGACAC
ACTTGTCTACTCCAAAAATATCAAAGATACAGTCTCAGAAGACCAAAGGGCAATTGAGACTTTTCAACAA
AGGGTAATATCCGGAAACCTCCTCGGATTCCATTGCCCAGCTATCTGTCACTTTATTGTGAAGATAGTGG
AAAAGGAAGGTGGCTCCTACAAATGCCATCATTGCGATAAAGGAAAGGCCATCGTTGAAGATGCCTCTGC
CGACAGTGGTCCCAAAGATGGACCCCCACCCACGAGGAGCATCGTGGAAAAAGAAGACGTTCCAACCACG
TCTTCAAAGCAAGTGGATTGATGTGATATCTCCACTGACGTAAGGGATGACGCACAATCCCACTATCCTT
CGCAAGACCCTTCCTCTATATAAGGAAGTTCATTTCATTTGGAGAGAACACGGGGGACTCTTGACCATGG
TAGATCTGAGGGTAAATTTCTAGTTTTTCTCCTTCATTTTCTTGGTTAGGACCCTTTTCTCTTTTTATTT
TTTTGAGCTTTGATCTTTCTTTAAACTGATCTATTTTTTAATTGATTGGTTATGGTGTAAATATTACATA
GCTTTAACTGATAATCTGATTACTTTATTTCGTGTGTCTATGATGATGATGATAGTTACAGAACCGACGA
CTCGTCCGTCCTGTAGAAACCCCAACCCGTGAAATCAAAAAACTCGACGGCCTGTGGGCATTCAGTCTGG
ATCGCGAAAACTGTGGAATTGATCAGCGTTGGTGGGAAAGCGCGTTACAAGAAAGCCGGGCAATTGCTGT
GCCAGGCAGTTTTAACGATCAGTTCGCCGATGCAGATATTCGTAATTATGCGGGCAACGTCTGGTATCAG
CGCGAAGTCTTTATACCGAAAGGTTGGGCAGGCCAGCGTATCGTGCTGCGTTTCGATGCGGTCACTCATT
ACGGCAAAGTGTGGGTCAATAATCAGGAAGTGATGGAGCATCAGGGCGGCTATACGCCATTTGAAGCCGA
TGTCACGCCGTATGTTATTGCCGGGAAAAGTGTACGTATCACCGTTTGTGTGAACAACGAACTGAACTGG
CAGACTATCCCGCCGGGAATGGTGATTACCGACGAAAACGGCAAGAAAAAGCAGTCTTACTTCCATGATT
TCTTTAACTATGCCGGAATCCATCGCAGCGTAATGCTCTACACCACGCCGAACACCTGGGTGGACGATAT
CACCGTGGTGACGCATGTCGCGCAAGACTGTAACCACGCGTCTGTTGACTGGCAGGTGGTGGCCAATGGT
GATGTCAGCGTTGAACTGCGTGATGCGGATCAACAGGTGGTTGCAACTGGACAAGGCACTAGCGGGACTT
TGCAAGTGGTGAATCCGCACCTCTGGCAACCGGGTGAAGGTTATCTCTATGAACTGTGCGTCACAGCCAA
AAGCCAGACAGAGTGTGATATCTACCCGCTTCGCGTCGGCATCCGGTCAGTGGCAGTGAAGGGCGAACAG
TTCCTGATTAACCACAAACCGTTCTACTTTACTGGCTTTGGTCGTCATGAAGATGCGGACTTGCGTGGCA
AAGGATTCGATAACGTGCTGATGGTGCACGACCACGCATTAATGGACTGGATTGGGGCCAACTCCTACCG
TACCTCGCATTACCCTTACGCTGAAGAGATGCTCGACTGGGCAGATGAACATGGCATCGTGGTGATTGAT
GAAACTGCTGCTGTCGGCTTTAACCTCTCTTTAGGCATTGGTTTCGAAGCGGGCAACAAGCCGAAAGAAC
TGTACAGCGAAGAGGCAGTCAACGGGGAAACTCAGCAAGCGCACTTACAGGCGATTAAAGAGCTGATAGC
GCGTGACAAAAACCACCCAAGCGTGGTGATGTGGAGTATTGCCAACGAACCGGATACCCGTCCGCAAGGT
GCACGGGAATATTTCGCGCCACTGGCGGAAGCAACGCGTAAACTCGACCCGACGCGTCCGATCACCTGCG
TCAATGTAATGTTCTGCGACGCTCACACCGATACCATCAGCGATCTCTTTGATGTGCTGTGCCTGAACCG
TTATTACGGATGGTATGTCCAAAGCGGCGATTTGGAAACGGCAGAGAAGGTACTGGAAAAAGAACTTCTG
GCCTGGCAGGAGAAACTGCATCAGCCGATTATCATCACCGAATACGGCGTGGATACGTTAGCCGGGCTGC
ACTCAATGTACACCGACATGTGGAGTGAAGAGTATCAGTGTGCATGGCTGGATATGTATCACCGCGTCTT
TGATCGCGTCAGCGCCGTCGTCGGTGAACAGGTATGGAATTTCGCCGATTTTGCGACCTCGCAAGGCATA
TTGCGCGTTGGCGGTAACAAGAAAGGGATCTTCACTCGCGACCGCAAACCGAAGTCGGCGGCTTTTCTGC
TGCAAAAACGCTGGACTGGCATGAACTTCGGTGAAAAACCGCAGCAGGGAGGCAAACAAGCTAGCCACCA
CCACCACCACCACGTGTGAATTACAGGTGACCAGCTCGAATTTCCCCGATCGTTCAAACATTTGGCAATA
AAGTTTCTTAAGATTGAATCCTGTTGCCGGTCTTGCGATGATTATCATATAATTTCTGTTGAATTACGTT
AAGCATGTAATAATTAACATGTAATGCATGACGTTATTTATGAGATGGGTTTTTATGATTAGAGTCCCGC
AATTATACATTTAATACGCGATAGAAAACAAAATATAGCGCGCAAACTAGGATAAATTATCGCGCGCGGT
GTCATCTATGTTACTAGATCGGGAATTAAACTATCAGTGTTTGACAGGATATATTGGCGGGTAAACCTAA
GAGAAAAGAGCGTTTATTAGAATAATCGGATATTTAAAAGGGCGTGAAAAGGTTTATCCGTTCGTCCATT
TGTATGTGCATGCCAACCACAGGGTTCCCCTCGGGATCAAAGTACTTTGATCCAACCCCTCCGCTGCTAT
AGTGCAGTCGGCTTCTGACGTTCAGTGCAGCCGTCTTCTGAAAACGACATGTCGCACAAGTCCTAAGTTA
CGCGACAGGCTGCCGCCCTGCCCTTTTCCTGGCGTTTTCTTGTCGCGTGTTTTAGTCGCATAAAGTAGAA
TACTTGCGACTAGAACCGGAGACATTACGCCATGAACAAGAGCGCCGCCGCTGGCCTGCTGGGCTATGCC
CGCGTCAGCACCGACGACCAGGACTTGACCAACCAACGGGCCGAACTGCACGCGGCCGGCTGCACCAAGC
TGTTTTCCGAGAAGATCACCGGCACCAGGCGCGACCGCCCGGAGCTGGCCAGGATGCTTGACCACCTACG
CCCTGGCGACGTTGTGACAGTGACCAGGCTAGACCGCCTGGCCCGCAGCACCCGCGACCTACTGGACATT
GCCGAGCGCATCCAGGAGGCCGGCGCGGGCCTGCGTAGCCTGGCAGAGCCGTGGGCCGACACCACCACGC
CGGCCGGCCGCATGGTGTTGACCGTGTTCGCCGGCATTGCCGAGTTCGAGCGTTCCCTAATCATCGACCG
CACCCGGAGCGGGCGCGAGGCCGCCAAGGCCCGAGGCGTGAAGTTTGGCCCCCGCCCTACCCTCACCCCG
GCACAGATCGCGCACGCCCGCGAGCTGATCGACCAGGAAGGCCGCACCGTGAAAGAGGCGGCTGCACTGC
TTGGCGTGCATCGCTCGACCCTGTACCGCGCACTTGAGCGCAGCGAGGAAGTGACGCCCACCGAGGCCAG
GCGGCGCGGTGCCTTCCGTGAGGACGCATTGACCGAGGCCGACGCCCTGGCGGCCGCCGAGAATGAACGC
CAAGAGGAACAAGCATGAAACCGCACCAGGACGGCCAGGACGAACCGTTTTTCATTACCGAAGAGATCGA
GGCGGAGATGATCGCGGCCGGGTACGTGTTCGAGCCGCCCGCGCACGTCTCAACCGTGCGGCTGCATGAA
ATCCTGGCCGGTTTGTCTGATGCCAAGCTGGCGGCCTGGCCGGCCAGCTTGGCCGCTGAAGAAACCGAGC
GCCGCCGTCTAAAAAGGTGATGTGTATTTGAGTAAAACAGCTTGCGTCATGCGGTCGCTGCGTATATGAT
GCGATGAGTAAATAAACAAATACGCAAGGGGAACGCATGAAGGTTATCGCTGTACTTAACCAGAAAGGCG
GGTCAGGCAAGACGACCATCGCAACCCATCTAGCCCGCGCCCTGCAACTCGCCGGGGCCGATGTTCTGTT
AGTCGATTCCGATCCCCAGGGCAGTGCCCGCGATTGGGCGGCCGTGCGGGAAGATCAACCGCTAACCGTT
GTCGGCATCGACCGCCCGACGATTGACCGCGACGTGAAGGCCATCGGCCGGCGCGACTTCGTAGTGATCG
ACGGAGCGCCCCAGGCGGCGGACTTGGCTGTGTCCGCGATCAAGGCAGCCGACTTCGTGCTGATTCCGGT
GCAGCCAAGCCCTTACGACATATGGGCCACCGCCGACCTGGTGGAGCTGGTTAAGCAGCGCATTGAGGTC
ACGGATGGAAGGCTACAAGCGGCCTTTGTCGTGTCGCGGGCGATCAAAGGCACGCGCATCGGCGGTGAGG
TTGCCGAGGCGCTGGCCGGGTACGAGCTGCCCATTCTTGAGTCCCGTATCACGCAGCGCGTGAGCTACCC
AGGCACTGCCGCCGCCGGCACAACCGTTCTTGAATCAGAACCCGAGGGCGACGCTGCCCGCGAGGTCCAG
GCGCTGGCCGCTGAAATTAAATCAAAACTCATTTGAGTTAATGAGGTAAAGAGAAAATGAGCAAAAGCAC
AAACACGCTAAGTGCCGGCCGTCCGAGCGCACGCAGCAGCAAGGCTGCAACGTTGGCCAGCCTGGCAGAC
ACGCCAGCCATGAAGCGGGTCAACTTTCAGTTGCCGGCGGAGGATCACACCAAGCTGAAGATGTACGCGG
TACGCCAAGGCAAGACCATTACCGAGCTGCTATCTGAATACATCGCGCAGCTACCAGAGTAAATGAGCAA
ATGAATAAATGAGTAGATGAATTTTAGCGGCTAAAGGAGGCGGCATGGAAAATCAAGAACAACCAGGCAC
CGACGCCGTGGAATGCCCCATGTGTGGAGGAACGGGCGGTTGGCCAGGCGTAAGCGGCTGGGTTGCCTGC
CGGCCCTGCAATGGCACTGGAACCCCCAAGCCCGAGGAATCGGCGTGAGCGGTCGCAAACCATCCGGCCC
GGTACAAATCGGCGCGGCGCTGGGTGATGACCTGGTGGAGAAGTTGAAGGCCGCGCAGGCCGCCCAGCGG
CAACGCATCGAGGCAGAAGCACGCCCCGGTGAATCGTGGCAAGCGGCCGCTGATCGAATCCGCAAAGAAT
CCCGGCAACCGCCGGCAGCCGGTGCGCCGTCGATTAGGAAGCCGCCCAAGGGCGACGAGCAACCAGATTT
TTTCGTTCCGATGCTCTATGACGTGGGCACCCGCGATAGTCGCAGCATCATGGACGTGGCCGTTTTCCGT
CTGTCGAAGCGTGACCGACGAGCTGGCGAGGTGATCCGCTACGAGCTTCCAGACGGGCACGTAGAGGTTT
CCGCAGGGCCGGCCGGCATGGCCAGTGTGTGGGATTACGACCTGGTACTGATGGCGGTTTCCCATCTAAC
CGAATCCATGAACCGATACCGGGAAGGGAAGGGAGACAAGCCCGGCCGCGTGTTCCGTCCACACGTTGCG
GACGTACTCAAGTTCTGCCGGCGAGCCGATGGCGGAAAGCAGAAAGACGACCTGGTAGAAACCTGCATTC
GGTTAAACACCACGCACGTTGCCATGCAGCGTACGAAGAAGGCCAAGAACGGCCGCCTGGTGACGGTATC
CGAGGGTGAAGCCTTGATTAGCCGCTACAAGATCGTAAAGAGCGAAACCGGGCGGCCGGAGTACATCGAG
ATCGAGCTAGCTGATTGGATGTACCGCGAGATCACAGAAGGCAAGAACCCGGACGTGCTGACGGTTCACC
CCGATTACTTTTTGATCGATCCCGGCATCGGCCGTTTTCTCTACCGCCTGGCACGCCGCGCCGCAGGCAA
GGCAGAAGCCAGATGGTTGTTCAAGACGATCTACGAACGCAGTGGCAGCGCCGGAGAGTTCAAGAAGTTC
TGTTTCACCGTGCGCAAGCTGATCGGGTCAAATGACCTGCCGGAGTACGATTTGAAGGAGGAGGCGGGGC
AGGCTGGCCCGATCCTAGTCATGCGCTACCGCAACCTGATCGAGGGCGAAGCATCCGCCGGTTCCTAATG
TACGGAGCAGATGCTAGGGCAAATTGCCCTAGCAGGGGAAAAAGGTCGAAAAGGTCTCTTTCCTGTGGAT
AGCACGTACATTGGGAACCCAAAGCCGTACATTGGGAACCGGAACCCGTACATTGGGAACCCAAAGCCGT
ACATTGGGAACCGGTCACACATGTAAGTGACTGATATAAAAGAGAAAAAAGGCGATTTTTCCGCCTAAAA
CTCTTTAAAACTTATTAAAACTCTTAAAACCCGCCTGGCCTGTGCATAACTGTCTGGCCAGCGCACAGCC
GAAGAGCTGCAAAAAGCGCCTACCCTTCGGTCGCTGCGCTCCCTACGCCCCGCCGCTTCGCGTCGGCCTA
TCGCGGCCGCTGGCCGCTCAAAAATGGCTGGCCTACGGCCAGGCAATCTACCAGGGCGCGGACAAGCCGC
GCCGTCGCCACTCGACCGCCGGCGCCCACATCAAGGCACCCTGCCTCGCGCGTTTCGGTGATGACGGTGA
AAACCTCTGACACATGCAGCTCCCGGAGACGGTCACAGCTTGTCTGTAAGCGGATGCCGGGAGCAGACAA
GCCCGTCAGGGCGCGTCAGCGGGTGTTGGCGGGTGTCGGGGCGCAGCCATGACCCAGTCACGTAGCGATA
GCGGAGTGTATACTGGCTTAACTATGCGGCATCAGAGCAGATTGTACTGAGAGTGCACCATATGCGGTGT
GAAATACCGCACAGATGCGTAAGGAGAAAATACCGCATCAGGCGCTCTTCCGCTTCCTCGCTCACTGACT
CGCTGCGCTCGGTCGTTCGGCTGCGGCGAGCGGTATCAGCTCACTCAAAGGCGGTAATACGGTTATCCAC
AGAATCAGGGGATAACGCAGGAAAGAACATGTGAGCAAAAGGCCAGCAAAAGGCCAGGAACCGTAAAAAG
GCCGCGTTGCTGGCGTTTTTCCATAGGCTCCGCCCCCCTGACGAGCATCACAAAAATCGACGCTCAAGTC
AGAGGTGGCGAAACCCGACAGGACTATAAAGATACCAGGCGTTTCCCCCTGGAAGCTCCCTCGTGCGCTC
TCCTGTTCCGACCCTGCCGCTTACCGGATACCTGTCCGCCTTTCTCCCTTCGGGAAGCGTGGCGCTTTCT
CATAGCTCACGCTGTAGGTATCTCAGTTCGGTGTAGGTCGTTCGCTCCAAGCTGGGCTGTGTGCACGAAC
CCCCCGTTCAGCCCGACCGCTGCGCCTTATCCGGTAACTATCGTCTTGAGTCCAACCCGGTAAGACACGA
CTTATCGCCACTGGCAGCAGCCACTGGTAACAGGATTAGCAGAGCGAGGTATGTAGGCGGTGCTACAGAG
TTCTTGAAGTGGTGGCCTAACTACGGCTACACTAGAAGGACAGTATTTGGTATCTGCGCTCTGCTGAAGC
CAGTTACCTTCGGAAAAAGAGTTGGTAGCTCTTGATCCGGCAAACAAACCACCGCTGGTAGCGGTGGTTT
TTTTGTTTGCAAGCAGCAGATTACGCGCAGAAAAAAAGGATCTCAAGAAGATCCTTTGATCTTTTCTACG
GGGTCTGACGCTCAGTGGAACGAAAACTCACGTTAAGGGATTTTGGTCATGCATTCTAGGTACTAAAACA
ATTCATCCAGTAAAATATAATATTTTATTTTCTCCCAATCAGGCTTGATCCCCAGTAAGTCAAAAAATAG
CTCGACATACTGTTCTTCCCCGATATCCTCCCTGATCGACCGGACGCAGAAGGCAATGTCATACCACTTG
TCCGCCCTGCCGCTTCTCCCAAGATCAATAAAGCCACTTACTTTGCCATCTTTCACAAAGATGTTGCTGT
CTCCCAGGTCGCCGTGGGAAAAGACAAGTTCCTCTTCGGGCTTTTCCGTCTTTAAAAAATCATACAGCTC
GCGCGGATCTTTAAATGGAGTGTCTTCTTCCCAGTTTTCGCAATCCACATCGGCCAGATCGTTATTCAGT
AAGTAATCCAATTCGGCTAAGCGGCTGTCTAAGCTATTCGTATAGGGACAATCCGATATGTCGATGGAGT
GAAAGAGCCTGATGCACTCCGCATACAGCTCGATAATCTTTTCAGGGCTTTGTTCATCTTCATACTCTTC
CGAGCAAAGGACGCCATCGGCCTCACTCATGAGCAGATTGCTCCAGCCATCATGCCGTTCAAAGTGCAGG
ACCTTTGGAACAGGCAGCTTTCCTTCCAGCCATAGCATCATGTCCTTTTCCCGTTCCACATCATAGGTGG
TCCCTTTATACCGGCTGTCCGTCATTTTTAAATATAGGTTTTCATTTTCTCCCACCAGCTTATATACCTT
AGCAGGAGACATTCCTTCCGTATCTTTTACGCAGCGGTATTTTTCGATCAGTTTTTTCAATTCCGGTGAT
ATTCTCATTTTAGCCATTTATTATTTCCTTCCTCTTTTCTACAGTATTTAAAGATACCCCAAGAAGCTAA
TTATAACAAGACGAACTCCAATTCACTGTTCCTTGCATTCTAAAACCTTAAATACCAGAAAACAGCTTTT
TCAAAGTTGTTTTCAAAGTTGGCGTATAACATAGTATCGACGGAGCCGATTTTGAAACCGCGGTGATCAC
AGGCAGCAACGCTCTGTCATCGTTACAATCAACATGCTACCCTCCGCGAGATCATCCGTGTTTCAAACCC
GGCAGCTTAGTTGCCGTTCTTCCGAATAGCATCGGTAACATGAGCAAAGTCTGCCGCCTTACAACGGCTC
TCCCGCTGACGCCGTCCCGGACTGATGGGCTGCCTGTATCGAGTGGTGATTTTGTGCCGAGCTGCCGGTC
GGGGAGCTGTTGGCTGGCTGGTGGCAGGATATATTGTGGTGTAAACAAATTGACGCTTAGACAACTTAAT
AACACATTGCGGACGTTTTTAATGTACTGAATTAACGCCGAATTAATTCGGGGGATCTGGATTTTAGTAC
TGGATTTTGGTTTTAGGAATTAGAAATTTTATTGATAGAAGTATTTTACAAATACAAATACATACTAAGG
GTTTCTTATATGCTCAACACATGAGCGAAACCCTATAGGAACCCTAATTCCCTTATCTGGGAACTACTCA
CACATTATTATGGAGAAACTCGAGCTTGTCGATCGACAGATCCCGGTCGGCATCTACTCTATTTCTTTGC
CCTCGGACGAGTGCTGGGGCGTCGGTTTCCACTATCGGCGAGTACTTCTACACAGCCATCGGTCCAGACG
GCCGCGCTTCTGCGGGCGATTTGTGTACGCCCGACAGTCCCGGCTCCGGATCGGACGATTGCGTCGCATC
GACCCTGCGCCCAAGCTGCATCATCGAAATTGCCGTCAACCAAGCTCTGATAGAGTTGGTCAAGACCAAT
GCGGAGCATATACGCCCGGAGTCGTGGCGATCCTGCAAGCTCCGGATGCCTCCGCTCGAAGTAGCGCGTC
TGCTGCTCCATACAAGCCAACCACGGCCTCCAGAAGAAGATGTTGGCGACCTCGTATTGGGAATCCCCGA
ACATCGCCTCGCTCCAGTCAATGACCGCTGTTATGCGGCCATTGTCCGTCAGGACATTGTTGGAGCCGAA
ATCCGCGTGCACGAGGTGCCGGACTTCGGGGCAGTCCTCGGCCCAAAGCATCAGCTCATCGAGAGCCTGC
GCGACGGACGCACTGACGGTGTCGTCCATCACAGTTTGCCAGTGATACACATGGGGATCAGCAATCGCGC
ATATGAAATCACGCCATGTAGTGTATTGACCGATTCCTTGCGGTCCGAATGGGCCGAACCCGCTCGTCTG
GCTAAGATCGGCCGCAGCGATCGCATCCATAGCCTCCGCGACCGGTTGTAGAACAGCGGGCAGTTCGGTT
TCAGGCAGGTCTTGCAACGTGACACCCTGTGAACGGCGGGAGATGCAATAGGTCAGGCTCTCGCTAAACT
CCCCAATGTCAAGCACTTCCGGAATCGGGAGCGCGGCCGATGCAAAGTGCCGATAAACATAACGATCTTT
GTAGAAACCATCGGCGCAGCTATTTACCCGCAGGACATATCCACGCCCTCCTACATCGAAGCTGAAAGCA
CGAGATTCTTCGCCCTCCGAGAGCTGCATCAGGTCGGAGACGCTGTCGAACTTTTCGATCAGAAACTTCT
CGACAGACGTCGCGGTGAGTTCAGGCTTTTTCATATCTCATTGCCCCCCGGATCTGCGAAAGCTCGAGAG
AGATAGATTTGTAGAGAGAGACTGGTGATTTCAGCGTGTCCTCTCCAAATGAAATGAACTTCCTTATATA
GAGGAAGGGTCTTGCGAAGGATAGTGGGATTGTGCGTCATCCCTTACGTCAGTGGAGATATCACATCAAT
CCACTTGCTTTGAAGACGTGGTTGGAACGTCTTCTTTTTCCACGATGCT
