>Addgene plasmid #84227 | Osa-pCAMBIA-1301-STTM535 | depositor partial sequence | sequence record 174509 | STTM535
CATTTGGAGAGGACAGCCCAAGCTTGGTACCGCGTGCTCTCTCTACTCGTTGTCAGTTGTTGTTGTTATG
GTCTAATTTAAATATGGTCTAAAGAAGAAGAATGCGTGCTCTCTCTACTCGTTGTCAGGATCCACTAGTG
AATTCGGTACGCTGAAATCACC
