[The description below was written by a language model from this plasmid's Addgene catalogue record.]
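Description:
Osa-pCAMBIA-1301-STTM535 is a plant binary vector built on the pCAMBIA-1301 backbone (about 11.8 kb without insert) and designed to interfere with the microRNA miR535 in rice. It is propagated in E. coli under chloramphenicol and kanamycin selection, and hygromycin resistance serves as the selectable marker for transformed plant tissue. The catalogue also lists bacterial and yeast expression among the vector types, but the stated purpose and the regulatory elements point to use in plants. pCAMBIA vectors of this family are generally delivered by Agrobacterium-mediated T-DNA transfer, although the record does not describe the delivery route or list the origins of replication.

The payload is a roughly 2.9 kb cassette inserted at PacI sites, in which a doubled CaMV 35S promoter (2x35S) drives strong constitutive expression of a short tandem target mimic (STTM) directed against Osa-miR535. In the STTM approach, a non-coding transcript carries two imperfect miRNA binding sites joined by a short spacer. Each site is mismatched at the position where the miRNA would normally direct cleavage, so the transcript resists slicing. It instead sequesters the mature miRNA and triggers its degradation. This lowers miR535 activity and relieves repression of its endogenous target genes, giving a loss-of-function phenotype for studying the miRNA's role in rice. The depositor notes that the STTM sequence may differ slightly from the reference sequence but that these differences are not expected to affect function. No feature table was supplied, so the exact layout of the cassette, including its terminator, is not stated.
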