Addgene plasmid #84227: Osa-pCAMBIA-1301-STTM535
Purpose: Disturb the expression of miR535 in rice
Depositing lab: Guiliang Tang. Depositing organization: Michigan Technological University. Publication: Effective small RNA destruction by the expression of a short tandem target mimic in Arabidopsis. Yan J, Gu Y, Jia X, Kang W, Pan S, Tang X, Chen X, Tang G. Plant Cell. 2012 Feb;24(2):415-27. doi: 10.1105/tpc.111.094144. Epub 2012 Feb 17. PubMed 22345490.
Backbone
  Vector backbone: pCAMBIA-1301
  Backbone manufacturer: CAMBIA Company
  Backbone size w/o insert (bp): 11827
  Vector type: Bacterial Expression, Yeast Expression, Plant Expression
  Selectable markers: Hygromycin
Growth in bacteria
  Bacterial resistance: Chloramphenicol and Kanamycin, 25 & 50 μg/mL
  Growth temperature: 37°C
  Growth strain: DH5alpha
  Copy number: Unknown
Gene/Insert
  Gene/Insert name: miR535 (alt name: Osa-miR535)
  Species: Rice
  Insert size (bp): 2864
  GenBank ID: miRBase (MI0003505)
  Promoter: 2x35S
  Cloning method: Restriction Enzyme; 5′ cloning site PacI (unknown if destroyed); 3′ cloning site PacI (unknown if destroyed)
  Sequencing primers: 5′ 35S promoter; 3′ AGGTTTAGTCGTCTCGTGTCTG
Terms and licenses: Academic/Nonprofit Terms; Industry Terms: Not Available to Industry
Depositor comments: This plasmid used to disturb miR535’s expression by STTM method invented by Dr. Guiliang Tang’s Lab in Michigan Technological University (Plant cell, 2012), Houghton, MI, USA. The method used to construct this plasmid refers to Tang et al., (Methods, 2012) with minor revision. The STTM sequence in this plasmid may contain discrepancies compared to the reference sequence(s). According to the depositing lab, these mutations should not affect plasmid function. For additional published information regarding this plasmid, please see https://www.cell.com/molecular-plant/pdf/S1674-2052(18)30275-2.pdf?_returnURL=https%3A%2F%2Flinkinghub.elsevier.com%2Fretrieve%2Fpii%2FS1674205218302752%3Fshowall%3Dtrue#
How to cite: Osa-pCAMBIA-1301-STTM535 was a gift from Guiliang Tang (Addgene plasmid # 84227 ; http://n2t.net/addgene:84227 ; RRID:Addgene_84227)
